>Addgene plasmid #168342 | pTL108 | addgene full sequence | sequence record 349183 | Addgene NGS Result
CGGTGCGGGCCTCTTCGCTATTACGCCAGATCCTTTTGTTGTTTCCGGGTGTACAATATGGACTTCCTCT
TTTCTGGCAACCAAACCCATACATCGGGATTCCTATAATACCTTCGTTGGTCTCCCTAACATGTAGGTGG
CGGAGGGGAGATATACAATAGAACAGATACCAGACAAGACATAATGGGCTAAACAAGACTACACCAATTA
CACTGCCTCATTGATGGTGGTACATAACGAACTAATACTGTAGCCCTAGACTTGATAGCCATCATCATAT
CGAAGTTTCACTACCCTTTTTCCATTTGCCATCTATTGAAGTAATAATAGGCGCATGCAACTTCTTTTCT
TTTTTTTTCTTTTCTCTCTCCCCCGTTGTTGTCTCACCATATCCGCAATGACAAAAAAATGATGGAAGAC
ACTAAAGGAAAAAATTAACGACAAAGACAGCACCAACAGATGTCGTTGTTCCAGAGCTGATGAGGGGTAT
CTCGAAGCACACGAAACTTTTTCCTTCCTTCATTCACGCACACTACTCTCTAATGAGCAACGGTATACGG
CCTTCCTTCCAGTTACTTGAATTTGAAATAAAAAAAAGTTTGCTGTCTTGCTATCAAGTATAAATAGACC
TGCAATTATTAATCTTTTGTTTCCTCGTCATTGTTCTCGTTCCCTTTCTTCCTTGTTTCTTTTTCTGCAC
AATATTTCAAGCTATACCAAGCATACAATCAACTCCAAGCTTGAAGCAAGCCTCCTGAAAGATGAAGCTA
CTGTCTTCTATCGAACAAGCATGCGATATTTGCCGACTTAAAAAGCTCAAGTGCTCCAAAGAAAAACCGA
AGTGCGCCAAGTGTCTGAAGAACAACTGGGAGTGTCGCTACTCTCCCAAAACCAAAAGGTCTCCGCTGAC
TAGGGCACATCTGACAGAAGTGGAATCAAGGCTAGAAAGACTGGAACAGCTATTTCTACTGATTTTTCCT
CGAGAAGACCTTGACATGATTTTGAAAATGGATTCTTTACAGGATATAAAAGCATTGTTAACAGGATTAT
TTGTACAAGATAATGTGAATAAAGATGCCGTCACAGATAGATTGGCTTCAGTGGAGACTGATATGCCTCT
AACATTGAGACAGCATAGAATAAGTGCGACATCATCATCGGAAGAGAGTAGTAACAAAGGTCAAAGACAG
TTGACTGTATCGCCGGAATTTGTAATACGACTCACTATAGGGCGAGCCGCCATCATGGAGGAGCAGAAGC
TGATCTCAGAGGAGGACCTGCATATGGCCATGGAGGCCGAATTCAGCAAGAAAATTGTGGTGCGCCTGGA
GCTGCATGATAACAAAGACAAACAGAAAGCCATCAAAGCCGTGAGCGTGCTGGTGGGTATCGATGCCATT
AGCGTGGATATGGCCGCCCGCAAAATGACCGTGATTGGTACCGTTGATCCTGTGGATGTGGTGAGCAAAC
TGCGTAAAAGCTGGGCCGCCCATATTGATAGCATCGGCCCGGCCAAAGAACCGGAGAAAAAAGAAGAGAA
AAAAGAGGAGAAAAAATAAGGATCCGTCGACCTGCAGCGGCCGCATAACTAGCATAACCCCTTGGGGCCT
CTAAACGGGTCTTGAGGGGTTTTTTGCGCGCTTGCAGCCAAGCTAATTCCGGGCGAATTTCTTATGATTT
ATGATTTTTATTATTAAATAAGTTATAAAAAAAATAAGTGTATACAAATTTTAAAGTGACTCTTAGGTTT
TAAAACGAAAATTCTTATTCTTGAGTAACTCTTTCCTGTAGGTCAGGTTGCTTTCTCAGGTATAGCATGA
GGTCGCTCTTATTGACCACACCTCTACCGGCATGCAAGCTTGGCGTAATCATGGTCATAGCTGTTTCCTG
TGTGAAATTGTTATCCGCTCACAATTCCACACAACATACGAGCCGGAAGCATAAAGTGTAAAGCCTGGGG
TGCCTAATGAGTGAGCTAACTCACATTAATTGCGTTGCGCTCACTGCCCGCTTTCCAGTCGGGAAACCTG
TCGTGCCAGCTGCATTAATGAATCGGCCAACGCGCGGGGAGAGGCGGTTTGCGTATTGGGCGCTCTTCCG
CTTCCTCGCTCACTGACTCGCTGCGCTCGGTCGTTCGGCTGCGGCGAGCGGTATCAGCTCACTCAAAGGC
GGTAATACGGTTATCCACAGAATCAGGGGATAACGCAGGAAAGAACATGTGAGCAAAAGGCCAGCAAAAG
GCCAGGAACCGTAAAAAGGCCGCGTTGCTGGCGTTTTTCCATAGGCTCCGCCCCCCTGACGAGCATCACA
AAAATCGACGCTCAAGTCAGAGGTGGCGAAACCCGACAGGACTATAAAGATACCAGGCGTTTCCCCCTGG
AAGCTCCCTCGTGCGCTCTCCTGTTCCGACCCTGCCGCTTACCGGATACCTGTCCGCCTTTCTCCCTTCG
GGAAGCGTGGCGCTTTCTCATAGCTCACGCTGTAGGTATCTCAGTTCGGTGTAGGTCGTTCGCTCCAAGC
TGGGCTGTGTGCACGAACCCCCCGTTCAGCCCGACCGCTGCGCCTTATCCGGTAACTATCGTCTTGAGTC
CAACCCGGTAAGACACGACTTATCGCCACTGGCAGCAGCCACTGGTAACAGGATTAGCAGAGCGAGGTAT
GTAGGCGGTGCTACAGAGTTCTTGAAGTGGTGGCCTAACTACGGCTACACTAGAAGAACAGTATTTGGTA
TCTGCGCTCTGCTGAAGCCAGTTACCTTCGGAAAAAGAGTTGGTAGCTCTTGATCCGGCAAACAAACCAC
CGCTGGTAGCGGTGGTTTTTTTGTTTGCAAGCAGCAGATTACGCGCAGAAAAAAAGGATCTCAAGAAGAT
CCTTTGATCTTTTCTACGGGGTCTGACGCTCAGTGGAACGAAAACTCACGTTAAGGGATTTTGGTCATGA
GATTATCAAAAAGGATCTTCACCTAGATCCTTTTAAATTAAAAATGAAGTTTTAAATCAATCTAAAGTAT
ATATGAGTAACCTGAGGCTATGGCAGGGCCTGCCGCCCCGACGTTGGCTGCGAGCCCTGGGCCTTCACCC
GAACTTGGGGGGTGGGGTGGGGAAAAGGAAGAAACGCGGGCGTATTGGCCCCAATGGGGTCTCGGTGGGG
TATCGACAGAGTGCCAGCCCTGGGACCGAACCCCGCGTTTATGAACAAACGACCCAACACCGTGCGTTTT
ATTCTGTCTTTTTATTGCCGTCATAGCGCGGGTTCCTTCCGGTATTGTCTCCTTCCGTGTTTCAGTTAGC
CTCCCCCTAGGGTGGGCGAAGAACTCCAGCATGAGATCCCCGCGCTGGAGGATCATCCAGCCGGCGTCCC
GGAAAACGATTCCGAAGCCCAACCTTTCATAGAAGGCGGCGGTGGAATCGAAATCTCGTGATGGCAGGTT
GGGCGTCGCTTGGTCGGTCATTTCGAACCCCAGAGTCCCGCTCAGAAGAACTCGTCAAGAAGGCGATAGA
AGGCGATGCGCTGCGAATCGGGAGCGGCGATACCGTAAAGCACGAGGAAGCGGTCAGCCCATTCGCCGCC
AAGCTCTTCAGCAATATCACGGGTAGCCAACGCTATGTCCTGATAGCGGTCCGCCACACCCAGCCGGCCA
CAGTCGATGAATCCAGAAAAGCGGCCATTTTCCACCATGATATTCGGCAAGCAGGCATCGCCATGAGTCA
CGACGAGATCCTCGCCGTCGGGCATGCTCGCCTTGAGCCTGGCGAACAGTTCGGCTGGCGCGAGCCCCTG
ATGCTCTTCGTCCAGATCATCCTGATCGACAAGACCGGCTTCCATCCGAGTACGTGCTCGCTCGATGCGA
TGTTTCGCTTGGTGGTCGAATGGGCAGGTAGCCGGATCAAGCGTATGCAGCCGCCGCATTGCATCAGCCA
TGATGGATACTTTCTCGGCAGGAGCAAGGTGAGATGACAGGAGATCCTGCCCCGGCACTTCGCCCAATAG
CAGCCAGTCCCTTCCCGCTTCAGTGACAACGTCGAGCACAGCTGCGCAAGGAACGCCCGTCGTGGCCAGC
CACGATAGCCGCGCTGCCTCGTCTTGCAGTTCATTCAGGGCACCGGACAGGTCGGTCTTGACAAAAAGAA
CCGGGCGCCCCTGCGCTGACAGCCGGAACACGGCGGCATCAGAGCAGCCGATTGTCTGTTGTGCCCAGTC
ATAGCCGAATAGCCTCTCCACCCAAGCGGCCGGAGAACCTGCGTGCAATCCATCTTGTTCAATCATACTC
TTCCTTTTTCAATATTATTGAAGCATTTATCAGGGTTATTGTCTCATGAGCGGATACATATTTGAATGTA
TTTAGAAAAATAAACAAATAGGGGTTCCGCGCACATTTCCCCGAAAAGTGCCACCTGAACGAAGCATCTG
TGCTTCATTTTGTAGAACAAAAATGCAACGCGAGAGCGCTAATTTTTCAAACAAAGAATCTGAGCTGCAT
TTTTACAGAACAGAAATGCAACGCGAAAGCGCTATTTTACCAACGAAGAATCTGTGCTTCATTTTTGTAA
AACAAAAATGCAACGCGAGAGCGCTAATTTTTCAAACAAAGAATCTGAGCTGCATTTTTACAGAACAGAA
ATGCAACGCGAGAGCGCTATTTTACCAACAAAGAATCTATACTTCTTTTTTGTTCTACAAAAATGCATCC
CGAGAGCGCTATTTTTCTAACAAAGCATCTTAGATTACTTTTTTTCTCCTTTGTGCGCTCTATAATGCAG
TCTCTTGATAACTTTTTGCACTGTAGGTCCGTTAAGGTTAGAAGAAGGCTACTTTGGTGTCTATTTTCTC
TTCCATAAAAAAAGCCTGACTCCACTTCCCGCGTTTACTGATTACTAGCGAAGCTGCGGGTGCATTTTTT
CAAGATAAAGGCATCCCCGATTATATTCTATACCGATGTGGATTGCGCATACTTTGTGAACAGAAAGTGA
TAGCGTTGATGATTCTTCATTGGTCAGAAAATTATGAACGGTTTCTTCTATTTTGTCTCTATATACTACG
TATAGGAAATGTTTACATTTTCGTATTGTTTTCGATTCACTCTATGAATAGTTCTTACTACAATTTTTTT
GTCTAAAGAGTAATACTAGAGATAAACATAAAAAATGTAGAGGTCGAGTTTAGATGCAAGTTCAAGGAGC
GAAAGGTGGATGGGTAGGTTATATAGGGATATAGCACAGAGATATATAGCAAAGAGATACTTTTGAGCAA
TGTTTGTGGAAGCGGTATTCGCAATATTTTAGTAGCTCGTTACAGTCCGGTGCGTTTTTGGTTTTTTGAA
AGTGCGTCTTCAGAGCGCTTTTGGTTTTCAAAAGCGCTCTGAAGTTCCTATACTTTCTAGAGAATAGGAA
CTTCGGAATAGGAACTTCAAAGCGTTTCCGAAAACGAGCGCTTCCGAAAATGCAACGCGAGCTGCGCACA
TACAGCTCACTGTTCACGTCGCACCTATATCTGCGTGTTGCCTGTATATATATATACATGAGAAGAACGG
CATAGTGCGTGTTTATGCTTAAATGCGTACTTATATGCGTCTATTTATGTAGGATGAAAGGTAGTCTAGT
ACCTCCTGTGATATTATCCCATTCCATGCGGGGTATCGTATGCTTCCTTCAGCACTACCCTTTAGCTGTT
CTATATGCTGCCACTCCTCAATTGGATTAGTCTCATCCTTCAATGCTATCATTTCCTTTGATATTGGATC
ATACTAAGAAACCATTATTATCATGACATTAACCTATAAAAATAGGCGTATCACGAGGCCCTTTCGTCTC
GCGCGTTTCGGTGATGACGGTGAAAACCTCTGACACATGCAGCTCCCGGAGACGGTCACAGCTTGTCTGT
AAGCGGATGCCGGGAGCAGACAAGCCCGTCAGGGCGCGTCAGCGGGTGTTGGCGGGTGTCGGGGCTGGCT
TAACTATGCGGCATCAGAGCAGATTGTACTGAGAGTGCACCATAGATCAACGACATTACTATATATATAA
TATAGGAAGCATTTAATAGAACAGCATCGTAATATATGTGTACTTTGCAGTTATGACGCCAGATGGCAGT
AGTGGAAGATATTCTTTATTGAAAAATAGCTTGTCACCTTACGTACAATCTTGATCCGGAGCTTTTCTTT
TTTTGCCGATTAAGAATTAATTCGGTCGAAAAAAGAAAAGGAGAGGGCCAAGAGGGAGGGCATTGGTGAC
TATTGAGCACGTGAGTATACGTGATTAAGCACACAAAGGCAGCTTGGAGTATGTCTGTTATTAATTTCAC
AGGTAGTTCTGGTCCATTGGTGAAAGTTTGCGGCTTGCAGAGCACAGAGGCCGCAGAATGTGCTCTAGAT
TCCGATGCTGACTTGCTGGGTATTATATGTGTGCCCAATAGAAAGAGAACAATTGACCCGGTTATTGCAA
GGAAAATTTCAAGTCTTGTAAAAGCATATAAAAATAGTTCAGGCACTCCGAAATACTTGGTTGGCGTGTT
TCGTAATCAACCTAAGGAGGATGTTTTGGCTCTGGTCAATGATTACGGCATTGATATCGTCCAACTGCAT
GGAGATGAGTCGTGGCAAGAATACCAAGAGTTCCTCGGTTTGCCAGTTATTAAAAGACTCGTATTTCCAA
AAGACTGCAACATACTACTCAGTGCAGCTTCACAGAAACCTCATTCGTTTATTCCCTTGTTTGATTCAGA
AGCAGGTGGGACAGGTGAACTTTTGGATTGGAACTCGATTTCTGACTGGGTTGGAAGGCAAGAGAGCCCC
GAAAGCTTACATTTTATGTTAGCTGGTGGACTGACGCCAGAAAATGTTGGTGATGCGCTTAGATTAAATG
GCGTTATTGGTGTTGATGTAAGCGGAGGTGTGGAGACAAATGGTGTAAAAGACTCTAACAAAATAGCAAA
TTTCGTCAAAAATGCTAAGAAATAGGTTATTACTGAGTAGTATTTATTTAAGTATTGTTTGTGCACTTGC
CGATCTATGCGGTGTGAAATACCGCACAGATGCGTAAGGAGAAAATACCGCATCAGGAAATTGTAAGCGT
TAATATTTTGTTAAAATTCGCGTTAAATTTTTGTTAAATCAGCTCATTTTTTAACCAATAGGCCGAAATC
GGCAAAATCCCTTATAAATCAAAAGAATAGACCGAGATAGGGT
[37 nt withheld, positions 7184-7220]
AAAGAACGTGGACTCCAACGTCAAAGG
[49 nt withheld, positions 7248-7296]
T
[91 nt withheld, positions 7298-7388]
G
[124 nt withheld, positions 7390-7513]
CCATTCGCCATTCAGGCTGCGCAACTGTTGGGAAGGGCGAT
Features (pLannotate 1.2.2; 24 found; start..end, strand, type, name):
     30..734     +  promoter       ADH1 promoter: S. cerevisiae ADH1; promoter for alcohol dehydrogenase 1
    762..1202    +  CDS            GAL4 DNA binding domain: DNA binding domain of the GAL4 transcriptional activator; Saccharomyces cerevisiae GAL4 (truncated)
   1213..1231    +  promoter       T7 promoter: promoter for bacteriophage T7 RNA polymerase
   1308..1523    +  CDS            HIPP39 (fragment): HIP39_ARATH - Experimental evidence at transcript level: Swiss-Prot protein existence level 2. Probable heavy-metal-binding protein. From Arabidopsis thaliana (Mouse-ear cress).
   1589..1636    +  terminator     T7 terminator: transcription terminator for bacteriophage T7 RNA polymerase
   1663..1850    +  terminator     ADH1 terminator: S. cerevisiae ADH1; transcription terminator for the S. cerevisiae alcohol dehydrogenase 1 (ADH1) gene
   1898..1914    -  protein_bind   lac operator: The lac repressor binds to the lac operator to inhibit transcription in E. coli. This inhibition can be relieved by adding lactose or isopropyl-β-D-thiogalactopyranoside (IPTG). lac repressor encoded by lacI
   1922..1952    -  promoter       lac promoter: promoter for the E. coli lac operon
   1967..1988    -  protein_bind   CAP binding site: CAP binding activates transcription in the presence of cAMP. E. coli catabolite activator protein
   2001..2093    -  CDS            lacI (fragment): lac repressor; lacI; The lac repressor binds to the lac operator to inhibit transcription in E. coli. This inhibition can be relieved by adding lactose or isopropyl-β-D-thiogalactopyranoside (IPTG).
   2276..2864    -  rep_origin     ori: high-copy-number ColE1/pMB1/pBR322/pUC origin of replication
   3086..3102    +  polyA_signal   bGH poly(A) signal (fragment): bovine growth hormone polyadenylation signal
   3193..3240    -  polyA_signal   HSV TK poly(A) signal: herpes simplex virus thymidine kinase polyadenylation signal (Cole and Stacy, 1985)
   3299..3451    -  CDS            ble (fragment): BLE_KLEPN - Experimental evidence at protein level: Swiss-Prot protein existence level 1. Binding protein with a strong affinity to the bleomycin family of antibiotics. Binds to CL990; an antimitotic-antibiotic compound. From Klebsiella pneumoniae.
   3472..4266    -  CDS            NeoR/KanR: aminoglycoside phosphotransferase from Tn5; aph(3')-II (or nptII); confers resistance to neomycin, kanamycin, and G418 (Geneticin®)
   4267..4371    -  promoter       AmpR promoter: bla
   4398..5740    -  rep_origin     2μ ori: yeast 2μ plasmid origin of replication
   5808..5843    +  CDS            rop (fragment): Rop protein, which maintains plasmids at low copy number; rop
   5945..5994    +  misc_feature   bom (fragment): basis of mobility region from pBR322
   6133..6280    +  promoter       TRP1 promoter: S. cerevisiae TRP1
   6281..6955    +  CDS            TRP1: phosphoribosylanthranilate isomerase, required for tryptophan biosynthesis; S. cerevisiae TRP1; yeast auxotrophic marker
   7006..7057    +  misc_feature   bom (fragment): basis of mobility region from pBR322
   7085..7513    -  rep_origin     f1 ori (sequence partly withheld): f1 bacteriophage origin of replication; arrow indicates direction of (+) strand synthesis
   7517..29      -  CDS            lacZα (fragment) (across the origin): LacZα fragment of β-galactosidase; lacZ fragment
