[The description below was written by a language model from this plasmid's Addgene catalogue record and pLannotate feature annotations shown in this document.]
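Description:
pTL108 is a yeast two-hybrid bait plasmid built on the pGBKT7 backbone, a shuttle vector that replicates in both Escherichia coli and Saccharomyces cerevisiae. In bacteria it is maintained at high copy from a ColE1/pUC-type origin and selected with kanamycin through the Tn5 aminoglycoside phosphotransferase gene (NeoR/KanR), which is driven here by the AmpR (bla) promoter. In yeast it is carried episomally by the 2μ origin and selected by tryptophan prototrophy through the TRP1 marker and its own promoter. An f1 origin is also present, along with several short annotated remnants (lacZα, lacI, rop, bom, ble and poly(A) fragments) that appear to be backbone leftovers rather than functional parts.

The expression cassette uses the constitutive yeast ADH1 promoter to drive the GAL4 DNA-binding domain, followed by the cloned insert and then T7 and ADH1 terminators. The insert is recorded as Si514822454 from Setaria italica (foxtail millet). The feature table annotates a short coding segment at this position by similarity to Arabidopsis HIPP39, a probable heavy-metal-binding protein, which suggests the insert encodes a heavy-metal-associated domain, although the record does not describe its function directly. A T7 promoter lies between the GAL4 domain and the insert, which in principle allows transcription of the insert alone by T7 RNA polymerase. The cloning method is not stated.

The resulting GAL4 DNA-binding domain fusion would be co-expressed with an activation-domain partner to test for protein–protein interaction through reporter activation. The associated publication concerns the host-target binding of a conserved blast fungus effector, so this plasmid most likely supplies a candidate host target for such assays.
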