Addgene plasmid #168342: pTL108
Purpose: pGBKT7 yeast two-hybrid plasmid
Depositing lab: Sophien Kamoun. Depositing organization: Sainsbury Laboratory, Norwich. Publication: A single amino acid polymorphism in a conserved effector of the multihost blast fungus pathogen expands host-target binding spectrum. Bentham AR, Petit-Houdenot Y, Win J, Chuma I, Terauchi R, Banfield MJ, Kamoun S, Langner T. PLoS Pathog. 2021 Nov 10;17(11):e1009957. doi: 10.1371/journal.ppat.1009957. eCollection 2021 Nov. PubMed 34758051.
Backbone
  Vector backbone: pGBKT7
  Vector type: Yeast Expression
Growth in bacteria
  Bacterial resistance: Kanamycin, 50 μg/mL
  Growth temperature: 37°C
  Growth strain: DH5alpha
  Copy number: High Copy
Gene/Insert
  Gene/Insert name: Si514822454
  Species: Setaria italica
  Cloning method: Unknown
Terms and licenses: Academic/Nonprofit Terms; Industry Terms: Not Available to Industry
How to cite: pTL108 was a gift from Sophien Kamoun (Addgene plasmid # 168342 ; http://n2t.net/addgene:168342 ; RRID:Addgene_168342)
