>Addgene plasmid #168342 | pTL108 | depositor partial sequence | sequence record 326442 | insert
GAATTCAGCAAGAAAATTGTGGTGCGCCTGGAGCTGCATGATAACAAAGACAAACAGAAAGCCATCAAAG
CCGTGAGCGTGCTGGTGGGTATCGATGCCATTAGCGTGGATATGGCCGCCCGCAAAATGACCGTGATTGG
TACCGTTGATCCTGTGGATGTGGTGAGCAAACTGCGTAAAAGCTGGGCCGCCCATATTGATAGCATCGGC
CCGGCCAAAGAACCGGAGAAAAAAGAAGAGAAAAAAGAGGAGAAAAAATAAGGATCC
